>Addgene plasmid #81823 | pDONR223_CYP3A5_WT | addgene full sequence | sequence record 169250 | Addgene NGS Result
CTTTCCTGCGTTATCCCCTGATTCTGTGGATAACCGTATTACCGCCTTTGAGTGAGCTGATACCGCTCGC
CGCAGCCGAACGACCGAGCGCAGCGAGTCAGTGAGCGAGGAAGCGGAAGAGCGCCCAATACGCAAACCGC
CTCTCCCCGCGCGTTGGCCGATTCATTAATGCAGCTGGCACGACAGGTTTCCCGACTGGAAAGCGGGCAG
TGAGCGCAACGCAATTAATACGCGTACCGCTAGCCAGGAAGAGTTTGTAGAAACGCAAAAAGGCCATCCG
TCAGGATGGCCTTCTGCTTAGTTTGATGCCTGGCAGTTTATGGCGGGCGTCCTGCCCGCCACCCTCCGGG
CCGTTGCTTCACAACGTTCAAATCCGCTCCCGGCGGATTTGTCCTACTCAGGAGAGCGTTCACCGACAAA
CAACAGATAAAACGAAAGGCCCAGTCTTCCGACTGAGCCTTTCGTTTTATTTGATGCCTGGCAGTTCCCT
ACTCTCGCGTTAACGCTAGCATGGATGTTTTCCCAGTCACGACGTTGTAAAACGACGGCCAGTCTTAAGC
TCGGGCCCCAAATAATGATTTTATTTTGACTGATAGTGACCTGTTCGTTGCAACAAATTGATGAGCAATG
CTTTTTTATAATGCCAACTTTGTACAAAAAAGTTGGCACCATGGACCTCATCCCAAATTTGGCGGTGGAA
ACCTGGCTTCTCCTGGCTGTCAGCCTGGTGCTCCTCTATCTATATGGGACCCGTACACATGGACTTTTTA
AGAGACTGGGAATTCCAGGGCCCACACCTCTGCCTTTGTTGGGAAATGTTTTGTCCTATCGTCAGGGTCT
CTGGAAATTTGACACAGAGTGCTATAAAAAGTATGGAAAAATGTGGGGAACGTATGAAGGTCAACTCCCT
GTGCTGGCCATCACAGATCCCGACGTGATCAGAACAGTGCTAGTGAAAGAATGTTATTCTGTCTTCACAA
ATCGAAGGTCTTTAGGCCCAGTGGGATTTATGAAAAGTGCCATCTCTTTAGCTGAGGATGAAGAATGGAA
GAGAATACGGTCATTGCTGTCTCCAACCTTCACCAGCGGAAAACTCAAGGAGATGTTCCCCATCATTGCC
CAGTATGGAGATGTATTGGTGAGAAACTTGAGGCGGGAAGCAGAGAAAGGCAAGCCTGTCACCTTGAAAG
ACATCTTTGGGGCCTACAGCATGGATGTGATTACTGGCACATCATTTGGAGTGAACATCGACTCTCTCAA
CAATCCACAAGACCCCTTTGTGGAGAGCACTAAGAAGTTCCTAAAATTTGGTTTCTTAGATCCATTATTT
CTCTCAATAATACTCTTTCCATTCCTTACCCCAGTTTTTGAAGCATTAAATGTCTCTCTGTTTCCAAAAG
ATACCATAAATTTTTTAAGTAAATCTGTAAACAGAATGAAGAAAAGTCGCCTCAACGACAAACAAAAGCA
CCGACTAGATTTCCTTCAGCTGATGATTGACTCCCAGAATTCGAAAGAAACTGAGTCCCACAAAGCTCTG
TCTGATCTGGAGCTCGCAGCCCAGTCAATAATCTTCATTTTTGCTGGCTATGAAACCACCAGCAGTGTTC
TTTCCTTCACTTTATATGAACTGGCCACTCACCCTGATGTCCAGCAGAAACTGCAAAAGGAGATTGATGC
AGTTTTGCCCAATAAGGCACCACCTACCTATGATGCCGTGGTACAGATGGAGTACCTTGACATGGTGGTG
AATGAAACACTCAGATTATTCCCAGTTGCTATTAGACTTGAGAGGACTTGCAAGAAAGATGTTGAAATCA
ATGGGGTATTCATTCCCAAAGGGTCAATGGTGGTGATTCCAACTTATGCTCTTCACCATGACCCAAAGTA
CTGGACAGAGCCTGAGGAGTTCCGCCCTGAAAGGTTCAGTAAGAAGAAGGACAGCATAGATCCTTACATA
TACACACCCTTTGGAACTGGACCCAGAAACTGCATTGGCATGAGGTTTGCTCTCATGAACATGAAACTTG
CTCTAATCAGAGTCCTTCAGAACTTCTCCTTCAAACCTTGTAAAGAAACACAGATCCCCTTGAAATTAGA
CACGCAAGGACTTCTTCAACCAGAAAAACCCATTGTTCTAAAGGTGGATTCAAGAGATGGAACCCTAAGT
GGAGAATGATTGCCAACTTTCTTGTACAAAGTTGGCATTATAAGAAAGCATTGCTTATCAATTTGTTGCA
ACGAACAGGTCACTATCAGTCAAAATAAAATCATTATTTGCCATCCAGCTGATATCCCCTATAGTGAGTC
GTATTACATGGTCATAGCTGTTTCCTGGCAGCTCTGGCCCGTGTCTCAAAATCTCTGATGTTACATTGCA
CAAGATAAAAATATATCATCATGCCTCCTCTAGACCAGCCAGGACAGAAATGCCTCGACTTCGCTGCTAC
CCAAGGTTGCCGGGTGACGCACACCGTGGAAACGGATGAAGGCACGAACCCAGTGGACATAAGCCTGTTC
GGTTCGTAAGCTGTAATGCAAGTAGCGTATGCGCTCACGCAACTGGTCCAGAACCTTGACCGAACGCAGC
GGTGGTAACGGCGCAGTGGCGGTTTTCATGGCTTGTTATGACTGTTTTTTTGGGGTACAGTCTATGCCTC
GGGCATCCAAGCAGCAAGCGCGTTACGCCGTGGGTCGATGTTTGATGTTATGGAGCAGCAACGATGTTAC
GCAGCAGGGCAGTCGCCCTAAAACAAAGTTAAACATTATGAGGGAAGCGGTGATCGCCGAAGTATCGACT
CAACTATCAGAGGTAGTTGGCGTCATCGAGCGCCATCTCGAACCGACGTTGCTGGCCGTACATTTGTACG
GCTCCGCAGTGGATGGCGGCCTGAAGCCACACAGTGATATTGATTTGCTGGTTACGGTGACCGTAAGGCT
TGATGAAACAACGCGGCGAGCTTTGATCAACGACCTTTTGGAAACTTCGGCTTCCCCTGGAGAGAGCGAG
ATTCTCCGCGCTGTAGAAGTCACCATTGTTGTGCACGACGACATCATTCCGTGGCGTTATCCAGCTAAGC
GCGAACTGCAATTTGGAGAATGGCAGCGCAATGACATTCTTGCAGGTATCTTCGAGCCAGCCACGATCGA
CATTGATCTGGCTATCTTGCTGACAAAAGCAAGAGAACATAGCGTTGCCTTGGTAGGTCCAGCGGCGGAG
GAACTCTTTGATCCGGTTCCTGAACAGGATCTATTTGAGGCGCTAAATGAAACCTTAACGCTATGGAACT
CGCCGCCCGACTGGGCTGGCGATGAGCGAAATGTAGTGCTTACGTTGTCCCGCATTTGGTACAGCGCAGT
AACCGGCAAAATCGCGCCGAAGGATGTCGCTGCCGACTGGGCAATGGAGCGCCTGCCGGCCCAGTATCAG
CCCGTCATACTTGAAGCTAGACAGGCTTATCTTGGACAAGAAGAAGATCGCTTGGCCTCGCGCGCAGATC
AGTTGGAAGAATTTGTCCACTACGTGAAAGGCGAGATCACCAAGGTAGTCGGCAAATAACCCTCGAGCCA
CCCATGACCAAAATCCCTTAACGTGAGTTACGCGTCGTTCCACTGAGCGTCAGACCCCGTAGAAAAGATC
AAAGGATCTTCTTGAGATCCTTTTTTTCTGCGCGTAATCTGCTGCTTGCAAACAAAAAAACCACCGCTAC
CAGCGGTGGTTTGTTTGCCGGATCAAGAGCTACCAACTCTTTTTCCGAAGGTAACTGGCTTCAGCAGAGC
GCAGATACCAAATACTGTTCTTCTAGTGTAGCCGTAGTTAGGCCACCACTTCAAGAACTCTGTAGCACCG
CCTACATACCTCGCTCTGCTAATCCTGTTACCAGTGGCTGCTGCCAGTGGCGATAAGTCGTGTCTTACCG
GGTTGGACTCAAGACGATAGTTACCGGATAAGGCGCAGCGGTCGGGCTGAACGGGGGGTTCGTGCACACA
GCCCAGCTTGGAGCGAACGACCTACACCGAACTGAGATACCTACAGCGTGAGCTATGAGAAAGCGCCACG
CTTCCCGAAGGGAGAAAGGCGGACAGGTATCCGGTAAGCGGCAGGGTCGGAACAGGAGAGCGCACGAGGG
AGCTTCCAGGGGGAAACGCCTGGTATCTTTATAGTCCTGTCGGGTTTCGCCACCTCTGACTTGAGCGTCG
ATTTTTGTGATGCTCGTCAGGGGGGCGGAGCCTATGGAAAAACGCCAGCAACGCGGCCTTTTTACGGTTC
CTGGCCTTTTGCTGGCCTTTTGCTCACATGTT
Features (pLannotate 1.2.2; 12 found; start..end, strand, type, name):
    121..213     +  CDS            lacI (fragment): lac repressor; lacI; The lac repressor binds to the lac operator to inhibit transcription in E. coli. This inhibition can be relieved by adding lactose or isopropyl-β-D-thiogalactopyranoside (IPTG).
    268..295     -  terminator     rrnB T2 terminator: transcription terminator T2 from the E. coli rrnB gene
    427..470     +  terminator     rrnB T1 terminator: Escherichia coli rrnB; transcription terminator T1 from the E. coli rrnB gene
    517..553     -  CDS            lacZα (fragment): LacZα fragment of β-galactosidase; lacZ fragment
    570..665     +  protein_bind   attL3: mutant version of attL; recombination site for the Gateway® LR reaction LR Clonase™
    671..2176    +  CDS            CYP3A5: CP3A5_HUMAN - Experimental evidence at protein level: Swiss-Prot protein existence level 1. A cytochrome P450 monooxygenase involved in the metabolism of steroid hormones and vitamins (PubMed:2732228, PubMed:10681376, PubMed:11093772, PubMed:12865317). Mechanistically, uses molecular oxygen inserting one oxygen atom into a substrate, and reducing the second into a water molecule, with two electrons provided by NADPH via cytochrome P450 reductase (NADPH--hemoprotein reductase). Catalyzes the hydroxylation of carbon-hydrogen bonds (PubMed:12865317, PubMed:2732228, PubMed:10681376, PubMed:1109377
   2184..2279    -  protein_bind   attL3: mutant version of attL; recombination site for the Gateway® LR reaction LR Clonase™
   2298..2316    -  promoter       T7 promoter: promoter for bacteriophage T7 RNA polymerase
   2506..2529    +  promoter       Pc promoter (fragment): intI1 (promoter lies within the coding sequence); class 1 integron promoter
   2705..2761    +  CDS            GmR (fragment): gentamycin acetyltransferase; aacC1; confers resistance to gentamycin
   2768..3559    +  CDS            SmR: aminoglycoside adenylyltransferase (Murphy, 1985); aadA; confers resistance to spectinomycin and streptomycin
   3652..4240    +  rep_origin     ori: high-copy-number ColE1/pMB1/pBR322/pUC origin of replication
