[The description below was written by a language model from this plasmid's Addgene catalogue record and pLannotate feature annotations shown in this document.]
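Description:
pDONR223_CYP3A5_WT is a Gateway entry clone built on the Invitrogen pDONR223 backbone, carrying the wild-type open reading frame of human CYP3A5, a cytochrome P450 monooxygenase involved in the metabolism of steroid hormones and vitamins. It belongs to the Target Accelerator Plasmid Collection, a resource of wild-type and variant ORFs assembled for systematic functional testing of cancer-associated alleles. The sequenced plasmid is about 4.3 kb. It replicates in E. coli from a high-copy ColE1/pUC-type origin and is selected with spectinomycin through the aadA (SmR) aminoglycoside adenylyltransferase gene, which lies downstream of a fragment of the class 1 integron Pc promoter and a remnant of a gentamicin resistance gene.

The roughly 1.5 kb CYP3A5 coding sequence is flanked on both sides by attL recombination sites in opposing orientations. The automated annotation labels both as attL3, but functionally they are the paired sites that allow an LR Clonase reaction to move the ORF directionally into any compatible Gateway destination vector. The record lists no promoter for the insert, so the plasmid is not itself an expression construct. It is a shuttle and storage clone, and expression depends on the regulatory elements and tags supplied by the chosen destination vector. The clone is in the "closed" configuration, with a stop codon immediately after the ORF, so it yields native or N-terminally tagged protein but cannot be read through into C-terminal fusions. Upstream rrnB T1 and T2 terminators insulate the cassette from read-through transcription. A T7 promoter sits just outside the downstream att site, facing the insert in the antisense direction. Short lacI and lacZα fragments are backbone remnants, and M13 primer sites flank the insert for sequence verification.
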