Addgene plasmid #81823: pDONR223_CYP3A5_WT
Purpose: Gateway Donor vector containing CYP3A5 , part of the Target Accelerator Plasmid Collection.
Depositing lab: Jesse Boehm & William Hahn & David Root. Depositing organization: Broad Institute. Publication: Systematic Functional Interrogation of Rare Cancer Variants Identifies Oncogenic Alleles. Kim E, Ilic N, Shrestha Y, Zou L, Kamburov A, Zhu C, Yang X, Lubonja R, Tran N, Nguyen C, Lawrence MS, Piccioni F, Bagul M, Doench JG, Chouinard CR, Wu X, Hogstrom L, Natoli T, Tamayo P, Horn H, Corsello SM, Lage K, Root DE, Subramanian A, Golub TR, Getz G, Boehm JS, Hahn WC. Cancer Discov. 2016 Jul;6(7):714-26. doi: 10.1158/2159-8290.CD-16-0160. Epub 2016 May 4. PubMed 27147599.
Backbone
  Vector backbone: pDONR223
  Backbone manufacturer: Invitrogen
  Backbone size w/o insert (bp): 2790
  Vector type: Gateway Entry vector
Growth in bacteria
  Bacterial resistance: Spectinomycin, 50 μg/mL
  Growth temperature: 37°C
  Growth strain: DH5alpha
  Copy number: High Copy
Gene/Insert
  Gene/Insert name: CYP3A5 (alt name: NM_000777.4)
  Species: H. sapiens (human)
  Mutation: WT
  Entrez Gene: CYP3A5 (a.k.a. CP35, CYPIIIA5, P450PCN3, PCN3)
  Promoter: None
  Cloning method: Gateway Cloning
  Sequencing primers: 5′ M13pUC-fwd; 3′ M13-Rev
Terms and licenses: Academic/Nonprofit Terms; Industry Terms: Not Available to Industry
Depositor comments: Closed state: stop codon immediately follows insert
How to cite: pDONR223_CYP3A5_WT was a gift from Jesse Boehm & William Hahn & David Root (Addgene plasmid # 81823 ; http://n2t.net/addgene:81823 ; RRID:Addgene_81823)
