>Addgene plasmid #81823 | pDONR223_CYP3A5_WT | depositor partial sequence | sequence record 155142 | Insert sequence
ATGGACCTCATCCCAAATTTGGCGGTGGAAACCTGGCTTCTCCTGGCTGTCAGCCTGGTGCTCCTCTATC
TATATGGGACCCGTACACATGGACTTTTTAAGAGACTGGGAATTCCAGGGCCCACACCTCTGCCTTTGTT
GGGAAATGTTTTGTCCTATCGTCAGGGTCTCTGGAAATTTGACACAGAGTGCTATAAAAAGTATGGAAAA
ATGTGGGGAACGTATGAAGGTCAACTCCCTGTGCTGGCCATCACAGATCCCGACGTGATCAGAACAGTGC
TAGTGAAAGAATGTTATTCTGTCTTCACAAATCGAAGGTCTTTAGGCCCAGTGGGATTTATGAAAAGTGC
CATCTCTTTAGCTGAGGATGAAGAATGGAAGAGAATACGGTCATTGCTGTCTCCAACCTTCACCAGCGGA
AAACTCAAGGAGATGTTCCCCATCATTGCCCAGTATGGAGATGTATTGGTGAGAAACTTGAGGCGGGAAG
CAGAGAAAGGCAAGCCTGTCACCTTGAAAGACATCTTTGGGGCCTACAGCATGGATGTGATTACTGGCAC
ATCATTTGGAGTGAACATCGACTCTCTCAACAATCCACAAGACCCCTTTGTGGAGAGCACTAAGAAGTTC
CTAAAATTTGGTTTCTTAGATCCATTATTTCTCTCAATAATACTCTTTCCATTCCTTACCCCAGTTTTTG
AAGCATTAAATGTCTCTCTGTTTCCAAAAGATACCATAAATTTTTTAAGTAAATCTGTAAACAGAATGAA
GAAAAGTCGCCTCAACGACAAACAAAAGCACCGACTAGATTTCCTTCAGCTGATGATTGACTCCCAGAAT
TCGAAAGAAACTGAGTCCCACAAAGCTCTGTCTGATCTGGAGCTCGCAGCCCAGTCAATAATCTTCATTT
TTGCTGGCTATGAAACCACCAGCAGTGTTCTTTCCTTCACTTTATATGAACTGGCCACTCACCCTGATGT
CCAGCAGAAACTGCAAAAGGAGATTGATGCAGTTTTGCCCAATAAGGCACCACCTACCTATGATGCCGTG
GTACAGATGGAGTACCTTGACATGGTGGTGAATGAAACACTCAGATTATTCCCAGTTGCTATTAGACTTG
AGAGGACTTGCAAGAAAGATGTTGAAATCAATGGGGTATTCATTCCCAAAGGGTCAATGGTGGTGATTCC
AACTTATGCTCTTCACCATGACCCAAAGTACTGGACAGAGCCTGAGGAGTTCCGCCCTGAAAGGTTCAGT
AAGAAGAAGGACAGCATAGATCCTTACATATACACACCCTTTGGAACTGGACCCAGAAACTGCATTGGCA
TGAGGTTTGCTCTCATGAACATGAAACTTGCTCTAATCAGAGTCCTTCAGAACTTCTCCTTCAAACCTTG
TAAAGAAACACAGATCCCCTTGAAATTAGACACGCAAGGACTTCTTCAACCAGAAAAACCCATTGTTCTA
AAGGTGGATTCAAGAGATGGAACCCTAAGTGGAGAA
