>Addgene plasmid #81823 | pDONR223_CYP3A5_WT | addgene partial sequence | sequence record 160806 | M13-F20 5'-TGTAAAACGACGGCCAGT-3'
TTTTATTTTGACTGATAGTGACCTGTTCGTTGCAACAAATTGATGAGCAATGCTTTTTTATAATGCCAAC
TTTGTACAAAAAAGTTGGCACCATGGACCTCATCCCAAATTTGGCGGTGGAAACCTGGCTTCTCCTGGCT
GTCAGCCTGGTGCTCCTCTATCTATATGGGACCCGTACACATGGACTTTTTAAGAGACTGGGAATTCCAG
GGCCCACACCTCTGCCTTTGTTGGGAAATGTTTTGTCCTATCGTCAGGGTCTCTGGAAATTTGACACAGA
GTGCTATAAAAAGTATGGAAAAATGTGGGGAACGTATGAAGGTCAACTCCCTGTGCTGGCCATCACAGAT
CCCGACGTGATCAGAACAGTGCTAGTGAAAGAATGTTATTCTGTCTTCACAAATCGAAGGTCTTTAGGCC
CAGTGGGATTTATGAAAAGTGCCATCTCTTTAGCTGAGGATGAAGAATGGAAGAGAATACGGTCATTGCT
GTCTCCAACCTTCACCAGCGGAAAACTCAAGGAGATGTTCCCCATCATTGCCCAGTATGGAGATGTATTG
GTGAGAAACTTGAGGCGGGAAGCAGAGAAAGGCAAGCCTGTCACCTTGAAAGACATCTTTGGGGCCTACA
GCATGGATGTGATTACTGGCACATCATTTGGAGTGAACATCGACTCTCTCAACAATCCACAAGACCCCTT
TGTGGAGAGCACTAAGAAGTTCCTAAAATTTGGTTTCTTAGATCCATTATTTCTCTCAATAATACTCTTT
CCATTCCTTACCCCAGTTTTTGAAGCATTAAATGTCTCTCTGTTTCCAAAAGATACCATAAATTTTTTAA
GTAAATCTGTAAACAGAATGAAGAAAAGTCGCCTCAACGACAAACAAAAGCACCGACTAGATTTCCTTCA
GCTGATGATTGACTCCCAGAATTCGAAAGAAACTGAGTCCCACAAAGCTCTGTCTGATCTGGAGCTCGCA
GCCCAGTCAATAATCTTCATTTTTGCTGGCTATGA
